>Addgene plasmid #42564 | YES1 (T348I) in pLX303 | depositor partial sequence | sequence record 57467 | YES1 (T348I) in pLX303 sequence 1632 bps
ATGGGCTGCATTAAAAGTAAAGAAAACAAAAGTCCAGCCATTAAATACAGACCTGAAAATACTCCAGAGC
CTGTCAGTACAAGTGTGAGCCATTATGGAGCAGAACCCACTACAGTGTCACCATGTCCGTCATCTTCAGC
AAAGGGAACAGCAGTTAATTTCAGCAGTCTTTCCATGACACCATTTGGAGGATCCTCAGGGGTAACGCCT
TTTGGAGGTGCATCTTCCTCATTTTCAGTGGTGCCAAGTTCATATCCTGCTGGTTTAACAGGTGGTGTTA
CTATATTTGTGGCCTTATATGATTATGAAGCTAGAACTACAGAAGACCTTTCATTTAAGAAGGGTGAAAG
ATTTCAAATAATTAACAATACGGAAGGAGATTGGTGGGAAGCAAGATCAATCGCTACAGGAAAGAATGGT
TATATCCCGAGCAATTATGTAGCGCCTGCAGATTCCATTCAGGCAGAAGAATGGTATTTTGGCAAAATGG
GGAGAAAAGATGCTGAAAGATTACTTTTGAATCCTGGAAATCAACGAGGTATTTTCTTAGTAAGAGAGAG
TGAAACAACTAAAGGTGCTTATTCCCTTTCTATTCGTGATTGGGATGAGATAAGGGGTGACAATGTGAAA
CACTACAAAATTAGGAAACTTGACAATGGTGGATACTATATCACAACCAGAGCACAATTTGATACTCTGC
AGAAATTGGTGAAACACTACACAGAACATGCTGATGGTTTATGCCACAAGTTGACAACTGTGTGTCCAAC
TGTGAAACCTCAGACTCAAGGTCTAGCAAAAGATGCTTGGGAAATCCCTCGAGAATCTTTGCGACTAGAG
GTTAAACTAGGACAAGGATGTTTCGGCGAAGTGTGGATGGGAACATGGAATGGAACCACGAAAGTAGCAA
TCAAAACACTAAAACCAGGTACAATGATGCCAGAAGCTTTCCTTCAAGAAGCTCAGATAATGAAAAAATT
AAGACATGATAAACTTGTTCCACTATATGCTGTTGTTTCTGAAGAACCAATTTACATTGTCATTGAATTT
ATGTCAAAAGGAAGCTTATTAGATTTCCTTAAGGAAGGAGATGGAAAGTATTTGAAGCTTCCACAGCTGG
TTGATATGGCTGCTCAGATTGCTGATGGTATGGCATATATTGAAAGAATGAACTATATTCACCGAGATCT
TCGGGCTGCTAATATTCTTGTAGGAGAAAATCTTATATGCAAAATAGCAGACTTTGGTTTAGCAAGGTTA
ATTGAAGACAATGAATACACAGCAAGACAAGGTGCAAAATTTCCAATCAAATGGACAGCTCCTGAAGCTG
CACTGTATGGTCGGTTTACAATAAAGTCTGATGTCTGGTCATTTGGAATTCTGCAAACAGAACTAGTAAC
AAAGGGCCGAGTGCCATATCCAGGTATGGTGAACCGTGAAGTACTAGAACAAGTGGAGCGAGGATACAGG
ATGCCGTGCCCTCAGGGCTGTCCAGAATCCCTCCATGAATTGATGAATCTGTGTTGGAAGAAGGACCCTG
ATGAAAGACCAACATTTGAATATATTCAGTCCTTCTTGGAAGACTACTTCACTGCTACAGAGCCACAGTA
CCAGCCAGGAGAAAATTTATAA
