>Addgene plasmid #42564 | YES1 (T348I) in pLX303 | addgene partial sequence | sequence record 59119 | WPRE-R 5'-CATAGCGTAAAAGGAGCAACA-3'
AATTTTGTAATCCAGAGGTTGATTGTCGACTTAACGCGCCACCGGTTAGCGCTAGCTCATTACTAAACCA
CTTTGTACAAGAAAGTTGGGGGTTTATAAATTTTCTCCTGGCTGGTACTGTGGCTCTGTAGCAGTGAAGT
AGTCTTCCAAGAAGGACTGAATATATTCAAATGTTGGTCTTTCATCAGGATCCTTCTTCCAGCAAAGATT
CATCAATTCATGGAGGGATTCGGGACAGCCCTGGGGGCAAGGCATTCTGTATCCCCGCTCTACTTGTTCC
AATACTTCACGGTTTACCATACCTGGATATGGCACTCTTCCTTTTGTTACCAGCTCTGTCTGTAGAATTC
CAAATGACCACACATCTGACTTTATTGTAAATCGACCATACAGAGCAGCCTCAGGAGCTGTCCACTTGAT
TGGAAATTTTGCACCTTGTCTTGCCGTGTATTCATTGTCTTCAATTAATCTTGCTAAGCCAAAATCTGCT
ATTTTGCATATAAGATTTTCTCCTACAAGAATATTAGCAGCTCGGAGATCTCGGTGAATATAGTTCATTC
TTTCAATATACGCCATGCCATCAGCGATCTGAGCAGCCATATCAACCAGCTGTGGAAGCTTCAAATACTT
TCCATCTCCTTCTTTAAGGAAATCTAACAAGCTTCCTTTTGACATAAATTCAATGACAATGTAAATTGGT
TCTTCAGAAACAACAGCATATAGTGGAACAAGTTTATCATGTCTTAATTTTTTCATTATCTGAGCTTCTT
GAAGGAAAGCTTCTGGCATCATTGTACCTGGTTTTAGTGTTTTGATTGCTACTTTCGTGGTTCCATTCCA
