[The description below was written by a language model from this plasmid's Addgene catalogue record.]
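Description:
YES1 (T348I) in pLX303 is a lentiviral mammalian expression plasmid carrying the human YES1 coding sequence (about 1.6 kb, referenced to the NM_005433 transcript) with a threonine-to-isoleucine substitution at residue 348. YES1 encodes the c-Yes non-receptor tyrosine kinase, a member of the SRC family. The record gives only the amino-acid change and does not say what it does functionally. The insert was moved into the roughly 9.3 kb pLX303 backbone by Gateway recombination, so the open reading frame would be expected to be flanked by recombination scars from that reaction. Expression is driven by a CMV promoter, a strong constitutive viral promoter active in most mammalian cell types. No epitope tag or fluorescent reporter is listed in the record.

The plasmid is propagated in standard E. coli cloning strains under ampicillin selection; the copy number is recorded as unknown, and no feature table is available to confirm the origin of replication or the detailed arrangement of lentiviral elements. As a lentiviral transfer vector, it would be co-transfected with packaging and envelope plasmids to make viral particles that integrate the expression cassette into target-cell genomes. Transduced mammalian cells are selected with blasticidin. The associated publication concerns the dependence of beta-catenin-driven cancers on a YAP1 transcriptional complex. The construct therefore fits stable ectopic expression of a mutant YES1 kinase in cancer cell lines to probe its role in that pathway, though the record does not describe the specific experiments for which it was made.
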