Addgene plasmid #42564: YES1 (T348I) in pLX303
Depositing lab: William Hahn. Depositing organization: Dana-Farber Cancer Institute. Publication: beta-Catenin-Driven Cancers Require a YAP1 Transcriptional Complex for Survival and Tumorigenesis. Rosenbluh J, Nijhawan D, Cox AG, Li X, Neal JT, Schafer EJ, Zack TI, Wang X, Tsherniak A, Schinzel AC, Shao DD, Schumacher SE, Weir BA, Vazquez F, Cowley GS, Root DE, Mesirov JP, Beroukhim R, Kuo CJ, Goessling W, Hahn WC. Cell. 2012 Dec 21;151(7):1457-73. doi: 10.1016/j.cell.2012.11.026. Epub 2012 Dec 13. PubMed 23245941.
Backbone
  Vector backbone: pLX303
  Backbone size w/o insert (bp): 9335
  Vector type: Mammalian Expression, Lentiviral
  Selectable markers: Blasticidin
Growth in bacteria
  Bacterial resistance: Ampicillin, 100 μg/mL
  Growth temperature: 37°C
  Growth strain: DH5alpha
  Copy number: Unknown
Gene/Insert
  Gene/Insert name: YES1
  Species: H. sapiens (human)
  Insert size (bp): 1632
  Mutation: T348I
  GenBank ID: NM_005433.3
  Entrez Gene: YES1 (a.k.a. HsT441, P61-YES, Yes, c-yes)
  Promoter: CMV
  Cloning method: Gateway Cloning
  Sequencing primers: 5′ pLXF; 3′ pLXR
Terms and licenses: Academic/Nonprofit Terms; Industry Terms: Not Available to Industry
How to cite: YES1 (T348I) in pLX303 was a gift from William Hahn (Addgene plasmid # 42564 ; http://n2t.net/addgene:42564 ; RRID:Addgene_42564)
